>Addgene plasmid #110389 | pQC V5 mKO2 HuR.DelHNS IRES Puro | depositor full sequence | sequence record 207777 | pQC V5 mKO2 HuR.DelHNS IRES Puro sequence 8603 bps
TCCGCGTTACATAACTTACGGTAAATGGCCCGCCTGGCTGACCGCCCAACGACCCCCGCCCATTGACGTC
AATAATGACGTATGTTCCCATAGTAACGCCAATAGGGACTTTCCATTGACGTCAATGGGTGGAGTATTTA
CGGTAAACTGCCCACTTGGCAGTACATCAAGTGTATCATATGCCAAGTACGCCCCCTATTGACGTCAATG
ACGGTAAATGGCCCGCTCTGGCATTATGCCCAGTACATGACCTTATGGGACTTTCCTACTTGGCAGTACA
TCTACGTATTAGTCATCGCTATTACCATGGTGATGCGGTTTTGGCAGTACATCAATGGGCGTGGATAGCG
GTTTGACTCACGGGGATTTCCAAGTCTCCACCCCATTGACGTCAATGGGAGTTTGTTTTGGCACCAAAAT
CAACGGGACTTTCCAAAATGTCGTAACAACTCCGCCCCATTGACGCAAATGGGCGGTAGGCGTGTACGGT
GGGAGGTCTATATAAGCAGAGCTCAATAAAAGAGCCCACAACCCCTCACTCGGCGCGCCAGTCTTCCGAT
AGACTGCGTCGCCCGGGTACCCGTATTCCCAATAAAGCCTCTTGCTGTTTGCATCCGAATCGTGGTCTCG
CTGTTCCTTGGGAGGGTCTCCTCTGAGTGATTGACTACCCACGACGGGGGTCTTTCATTTGGGGGCTCGT
CCGGGATTTGGAGACCCCTGCCCAGGGACCACCGACCCACCACCGGGAGGTAAGCTGGCCAGCAACTTAT
CTGTGTCTGTCCGATTGTCTAGTGTCTATGTTTGATGTTATGCGCCTGCGTCTGTACTAGTTAGCTAACT
AGCTCTGTATCTGGCGGACCCGTGGTGGAACTGACGAGTTCTGAACACCCGGCCGCAACCCTGGGAGACG
TCCCAGGGACTTTGGGGGCCGTTTTTGTGGCCCGACCTGAGGAAGGGAGTCGATGTGGAATCCGACCCCG
TCAGGATATGTGGTTCTGGTAGGAGACGAGAACCTAAAACAGTTCCCGCCTCCGTCTGAATTTTTGCTTT
CGGTTTGGAACCGAAGCCGCGCGTCTTGTCTGCTGCAGCGCTGCAGCATCGTTCTGTGTTGTCTCTGTCT
GACTGTGTTTCTGTATTTGTCTGAAAATTAGGGCCAGACTGTTACCACTCCCTTAAGTTTGACCTTAGGT
CACTGGAAAGATGTCGAGCGGATCGCTCACAACCAGTCGGTAGATGTCAAGAAGAGACGTTGGGTTACCT
TCTGCTCTGCAGAATGGCCAACCTTTAACGTCGGATGGCCGCGAGACGGCACCTTTAACCGAGACCTCAT
CACCCAGGTTAAGATCAAGGTCTTTTCACCTGGCCCGCATGGACACCCAGACCAGGTCCCCTACATCGTG
ACCTGGGAAGCCTTGGCTTTTGACCCCCCTCCCTGGGTCAAGCCCTTTGTACACCCTAAGCCTCCGCCTC
CTCTTCCTCCATCCGCCCCGTCTCTCCCCCTTGAACCTCCTCGTTCGACCCCGCCTCGATCCTCCCTTTA
TCCAGCCCTCACTCCTTCTCTAGGCGCCGGAATTGAAGATCTGGGGGATCGATCCTCTAGAGTCCGTTAC
ATAACTTACGGTAAATGGCCCGCCTGGCTGACCGCCCAACGACCCCCGCCCATTGACGTCAATAATGACG
TATGTTCCCATAGTAACGCCAATAGGGACTTTCCATTGACGTCAATGGGTGGAGTATTTACGGTAAACTG
CCCACTTGGCAGTACATCAAGTGTATCATATGCCAAGTACGCCCCCTATTGACGTCAATGACGGTAAATG
GCCCGCCTGGCATTATGCCCAGTACATGACCTTATGGGACTTTCCTACTTGGCAGTACATCTACGTATTA
GTCATCGCTATTACCATGGTGATGCGGTTTTGGCAGTACATCAATGGGCGTGAATAGCGGTTTGACTCAC
GGGGATTTCCAAGTCTCCACCCCATTGACGTCAATGGGAGTTTGTTTTGGCACCAAAATCAACGGGACTT
TCCAAAATGTCGTAACAACTCCGCCCCATTGACGCAAATGGGCGGTAGGCGTGTACGGTGGGAGGTCTAT
ATAAGCAGAGCTCGTTTAGTGAACCGTCAGATCGCCTGGAGACGCCATCCACGCTGTTTTGACCTCCATA
GAAGACACCGGGACCGATCCAGCCTCCGCGGCCGGGAACGGTGCATTGGAACGGACCTGCAGGAATTGAT
CCGCGGCCGCACCGGGGATCACCATGGGTAAGCCTATCCCTAACCCTCTCCTCGGTCTCGATTCTACGGG
ATCTACCATGGTGAGCGTGATCAAGCCCGAGATGAAGATGAGGTACTACATGGACGGCTCCGTCAATGGG
CATGAGTTCACAATCGAGGGTGAGGGCACAGGCAGACCTTACGAGGGACATCAGGAGATGACACTGCGCG
TCACAATGGCCGAGGGCGGGCCAATGCCTTTCGCCTTCGACCTGGTGTCCCACGTGTTCTGTTACGGCCA
CAGAGTTTTTACCAAGTACCCAGAAGAGATCCCAGACTATTTCAAGCAGGCCTTTCCTGAGGGCCTGTCC
TGGGAGAGGTCCCTGGAGTTCGAGGACGGCGGCTCCGCCTCCGTGAGCGCCCACATCAGCCTGAGGGGCA
ACACCTTCTACCACAAGTCCAAGTTCACCGGCGTGAACTTCCCCGCCGACGGCCCCATCATGCAGAACCA
GAGCGTGGACTGGGAGCCCTCCACCGAGAAGATCACCGCCAGCGACGGCGTGCTGAAGGGCGACGTGACC
ATGTACCTGAAGCTGGAGGGCGGCGGCAACCACAAGTGCCAGATGAAGACCACCTACAAGGCCGCCAAGG
AGATCCTGGAGATGCCCGGCGACCACTACATCGGCCACAGGCTGGTGAGGAAGACCGAGGGCAACATCAC
CGAGCAGGTGGAGGACGCCGTGGCCCACTCCGGTGGCGGAGGCTCGGGCGGAGGTGGGTCGGGATCCGGT
TCTAGAGCCACCGGTATGTCTAATGGTTATGAAGACCACATGGCCGAAGACTGCAGGGGTGACATCGGGA
GAACGAATTTGATCGTCAACTACCTCCCTCAGAACATGACCCAGGATGAGTTACGAAGCCTGTTCAGCAG
CATTGGTGAAGTTGAATCTGCAAAACTTATTCGGGATAAAGTAGCAGGACACAGCTTGGGCTATGGCTTT
GTGAACTACGTGACCGCGAAGGATGCAGAGAGAGCGATCAACACGCTGAACGGCTTGAGGCTCCAGTCAA
AAACCATTAAGGTGTCGTATGCTCGCCCGAGCTCAGAGGTGATCAAAGACGCCAACTTGTACATCAGCGG
GCTCCCGCGGACCATGACCCAGAAGTACGTAGAAGACATGTTCTCTCGGTTTGGGCGGATCATCAACTCG
CGGGTCCTCGTGGATCAGACTACAGGTTTGTCCAGAGGGGTTGCGTTTATCCGGTTTGACAAACGGTCGG
AGGCAGAAGAGGCAATTACCAGTTTCAATGGTCATAAACCCCCAGGTTCCTCTGAGCCCATCACAGTGAA
GTTTGCAGCCAACCCCAACCAGAACAAAAACGTGGCACTCCTCTCGCAGCTGTACCACTCGCCAGCGAAG
CTTGGAAACGCCTCCTCCGGCTGGTGCATTTTCATCTACAACCTGGGGCAGGATGCCGACGAGGGGATCC
TCTGGCAGATGTTTGGGCCGTTTGGTGCCGTCACCAATGTGAAAGTGATCCGCGACTTCAACACCAACAA
GTGCAAAGGGTTTGGCTTTGTGACCATGACAAACTATGAAGAAGCCGCGATGGCCATAGCCAGCCTGAAC
GGCTACCGCCTGGGGGACAAAATCTTACAGGTTTCCTTCAAAACCAACAAGTCCCACAAATAAGAATTCT
GATTAATTCCGCCCCTCTCCCTCCCCCCCCCCTAACGTTACTGGCCGAAGCCGCTTGGAATAAGGCCGGT
GTGCGTTTGTCTATATGTTATTTTCCACCATATTGCCGTCTTTTGGCAATGTGAGGGCCCGGAAACCTGG
CCCTGTCTTCTTGACGAGCATTCCTAGGGGTCTTTCCCCTCTCGCCAAAGGAATGCAAGGTCTGTTGAAT
GTCGTGAAGGAAGCAGTTCCTCTGGAAGCTTCTTGAAGACAAACAACGTCTGTAGCGACCCTTTGCAGGC
AGCGGAACCCCCCACCTGGCGACAGGTGCCTCTGCGGCCAAAAGCCACGTGTATAAGATACACCTGCAAA
GGCGGCACAACCCCAGTGCCACGTTGTGAGTTGGATAGTTGTGGAAAGAGTCAAATGGCTCTCCTCAAGC
GTATTCAACAAGGGGCTGAAGGATGCCCAGAAGGTACCCCATTGTATGGGATCTGATCTGGGGCCTCGGT
GCACATGCTTTACATGTGTTTAGTCGAGGTTAAAAAACGTCTAGGCCCCCCGAACCACGGGGACGTGGTT
TTCCTTTGAAAAACACGATGATAAGCTTGATCACGCGTCTCGAGATCACCGGAGCTTACCATGACCGAGT
ACAAGCCCACGGTGCGCCTCGCCACCCGCGACGACGTCCCCAGGGCCGTACGCACCCTCGCCGCCGCGTT
CGCCGACTACCCCGCCACGCGCCACACCGTCGATCCGGACCGCCACATCGAGCGGGTCACCGAGCTGCAA
GAACTCTTCCTCACGCGCGTCGGGCTCGACATCGGCAAGGTGTGGGTCGCGGACGACGGCGCCGCGGTGG
CGGTCTGGACCACGCCGGAGAGCGTCGAAGCGGGGGCGGTGTTCGCCGAGATCGGCCCGCGCATGGCCGA
GTTGAGCGGTTCCCGGCTGGCCGCGCAGCAACAGATGGAAGGCCTCCTGGCGCCGCACCGGCCCAAGGAG
CCCGCGTGGTTCCTGGCCACCGTCGGCGTCTCGCCCGACCACCAGGGCAAGGGTCTGGGCAGCGCCGTCG
TGCTCCCCGGAGTGGAGGCGGCCGAGCGCGCCGGGGTGCCCGCCTTCCTGGAGACCTCCGCGCCCCGCAA
CCTCCCCTTCTACGAGCGGCTCGGCTTCACCGTCACCGCCGACGTCGAGGTGCCCGAAGGACCGCGCACC
TGGTGCATGACCCGCAAGCCCGGTGCCTGACGCCCGCCCCACGACCCGCAGCGCCCGACCGAAAGGAGCG
CACGACCCCATGCATCGATCAGTGGTCCAGGCTCTAGTTTTGACTCAACAATATCACCAGCTGAAGCCTA
TAGAGTACGAGCCATAGATAAAATAAAAGATTTTATTTAGTCTCCAGAAAAAGGGGGGAATGAAAGACCC
CACCTGTAGGTTTGGCAAGCTAGCTTAAGTAACGCCATTTTGCAAGGCATGGAAAAATACATAACTGAGA
ATAGAGAAGTTCAGATCAAGGTCAGGAACAGATGGAACAGGGTCGACCCTAGAGAACCATCAGATGTTTC
CAGGGTGCCCCAAGGACCTGAAATGACCCTGTGCCTTATTTGAACTAACCAATCAGTTCGCTTCTCGCTT
CTGTTCGCGCGCTTCTGCTCCCCGAGCTCAATAAAAGAGCCCACAACCCCTCACTCGGGGCGCCAGTCCT
CCGATTGACTGAGTCGCCCGGGTACCCGTGTATCCAATAAACCCTCTTGCAGTTGCATCCGACTTGTGGT
CTCGCTGTTCCTTGGGAGGGTCTCCTCTGAGTGATTGACTACCCGTCAGCGGGGGTCTTTCATTTGGGGG
CTCGTCCGGGATCGGGAGACCCCTGCCCAGGGACCACCGACCCACCACCGGGAGGTAAGCTGGCTGCCTC
GCGCGTTTCGGTGATGACGGTGAAAACCTCTGACACATGCAGCTCCCGGAGACGGTCACAGCTTGTCTGT
AAGCGGATGCCGGGAGCAGACAAGCCCGTCAGGGCGCGTCAGCGGGTGTTGGCGGGTGTCGGGGCGCAGC
CATGACCCAGTCACGTAGCGATAGCGGAGTGTAGATCCGGCTGTGGAATGTGTGTCAGTTAGGGTGTGGA
AAGTCCCCAGGCTCCCCAGCAGGCAGAAGTATGCAAAGCATGCATCTCAATTAGTCAGCAACCAGGTGTG
GAAAGTCCCCAGGCTCCCCAGCAGGCAGAAGTATGCAAAGCATGCATCTCAATTAGTCAGCAACCATAGT
CCCGCCCCTAACTCCGCCCATCCCGCCCCTAACTCCGCCCAGTTCCGCCCATTCTCCGCCCCATGGCTGA
CTAATTTTTTTTATTTATGCAGAGGCCGAGGCCGCCTCGGCCTCTGAGCTATTCCAGAAGTAGTGAGGAG
GCTTTTTTGGAGGCCTAGGCTTTTGCAAAAAGCTTACTGGCTTAACTATGCGGCATCAGAGCAGATTGTA
CTGAGAGTGCACCATATGCGGTGTGAAATACCGCACAGATGCGTAAGGAGAAAATACCGCATCAGGCGCT
CTTCCGCTTCCTCGCTCACTGACTCGCTGCGCTCGGTCGTTCGGCTGCGGCGAGCGGTATCAGCTCACTC
AAAGGCGGTAATACGGTTATCCACAGAATCAGGGGATAACGCAGGAAAGAACATGTGAGCAAAAGGCCAG
CAAAAGGCCAGGAACCGTAAAAAGGCCGCGTTGCTGGCGTTTTTCCATAGGCTCCGCCCCCCTGACGAGC
ATCACAAAAATCGACGCTCAAGTCAGAGGTGGCGAAACCCGACAGGACTATAAAGATACCAGGCGTTTCC
CCCTGGAAGCTCCCTCGTGCGCTCTCCTGTTCCGACCCTGCCGCTTACCGGATACCTGTCCGCCTTTCTC
CCTTCGGGAAGCGTGGCGCTTTCTCATAGCTCACGCTGTAGGTATCTCAGTTCGGTGTAGGTCGTTCGCT
CCAAGCTGGGCTGTGTGCACGAACCCCCCGTTCAGCCCGACCGCTGCGCCTTATCCGGTAACTATCGTCT
TGAGTCCAACCCGGTAAGACACGACTTATCGCCACTGGCAGCAGCCACTGGTAACAGGATTAGCAGAGCG
AGGTATGTAGGCGGTGCTACAGAGTTCTTGAAGTGGTGGCCTAACTACGGCTACACTAGAAGGACAGTAT
TTGGTATCTGCGCTCTGCTGAAGCCAGTTACCTTCGGAAAAAGAGTTGGTAGCTCTTGATCCGGCAAACA
AACCACCGCTGGTAGCGGTGGTTTTTTTGTTTGCAAGCAGCAGATTACGCGCAGAAAAAAAGGATCTCAA
GAAGATCCTTTGATCTTTTCTACGGGGTCTGACGCTCAGTGGAACGAAAACTCACGTTAAGGGATTTTGG
TCATGAGATTATCAAAAAGGATCTTCACCTAGATCCTTTTAAATTAAAAATGAAGTTTTAAATCAATCTA
AAGTATATATGAGTAAACTTGGTCTGACAGTTACCAATGCTTAATCAGTGAGGCACCTATCTCAGCGATC
TGTCTATTTCGTTCATCCATAGTTGCCTGACTCCCCGTCGTGTAGATAACTACGATACGGGAGGGCTTAC
CATCTGGCCCCAGTGCTGCAATGATACCGCGAGACCCACGCTCACCGGCTCCAGATTTATCAGCAATAAA
CCAGCCAGCCGGAAGGGCCGAGCGCAGAAGTGGTCCTGCAACTTTATCCGCCTCCATCCAGTCTATTAAT
TGTTGCCGGGAAGCTAGAGTAAGTAGTTCGCCAGTTAATAGTTTGCGCAACGTTGTTGCCATTGCTGCAG
GCATCGTGGTGTCACGCTCGTCGTTTGGTATGGCTTCATTCAGCTCCGGTTCCCAACGATCAAGGCGAGT
TACATGATCCCCCATGTTGTGCAAAAAAGCGGTTAGCTCCTTCGGTCCTCCGATCGTTGTCAGAAGTAAG
TTGGCCGCAGTGTTATCACTCATGGTTATGGCAGCACTGCATAATTCTCTTACTGTCATGCCATCCGTAA
GATGCTTTTCTGTGACTGGTGAGTACTCAACCAAGTCATTCTGAGAATAGTGTATGCGGCGACCGAGTTG
CTCTTGCCCGGCGTCAACACGGGATAATACCGCGCCACATAGCAGAACTTTAAAAGTGCTCATCATTGGA
AAACGTTCTTCGGGGCGAAAACTCTCAAGGATCTTACCGCTGTTGAGATCCAGTTCGATGTAACCCACTC
GTGCACCCAACTGATCTTCAGCATCTTTTACTTTCACCAGCGTTTCTGGGTGAGCAAAAACAGGAAGGCA
AAATGCCGCAAAAAAGGGAATAAGGGCGACACGGAAATGTTGAATACTCATACTCTTCCTTTTTCAATAT
TATTGAAGCATTTATCAGGGTTATTGTCTCATGAGCGGATACATATTTGAATGTATTTAGAAAAATAAAC
AAATAGGGGTTCCGCGCACATTTCCCCGAAAAGTGCCACCTGACGTCTAAGAAACCATTATTATCATGAC
ATTAACCTATAAAAATAGGCGTATCACGAGGCCCTTTCGTCTTCAAGAATTAGCTTGGCCATTGCATACG
TTGTATCCATATCATAATATGTACATTTATATTGGCTCATGTCCAACATTACCGCCATGTTGACATTGAT
TATTGACTAGTTATTAATAGTAATCAATTACGGGGTCATTAGTTCATAGCCCATATATGGAGT
Features (pLannotate 1.2.2; 22 found; start..end, strand, type, name):
    310..513     +  promoter       CMV promoter: human cytomegalovirus (CMV) immediate early promoter
    514..689     +  LTR            5' LTR (truncated): truncated long terminal repeat from Moloney murine sarcoma virus
    811..1085    +  misc_feature   MESV Ψ (fragment): packaging signal of murine embryonic stem cell virus
   1152..1568    +  CDS            gag (truncated): truncated Moloney murine leukemia virus (MMLV) gag gene lacking the start codon
   1605..1908    +  enhancer       CMV enhancer: human cytomegalovirus immediate early enhancer
   1981..1998    -  promoter       CMV promoter (fragment): human cytomegalovirus (CMV) immediate early promoter
   2061..2112    +  promoter       CMVd2 promoter: truncated human cytomegalovirus (CMV) immediate early promoter that yields moderately reduced expression relative to the full-length promoter
   2267..2308    +  CDS            V5 tag: epitope tag from simian virus 5
   2318..2971    +  CDS            mKO2: mKO2 is a basic (constitutively fluorescent) orange fluorescent protein published in 2008, derived from Verrillofungia concinna. It has moderate acid sensitivity.
   3026..3910    +  CDS            ELAVL1 (fragment): ELAV1_HUMAN - Also known as HUR. Experimental evidence at protein level: Swiss-Prot protein existence level 1. RNA-binding protein that binds to the 3'-UTR region of mRNAs and increases their stability (PubMed:14517288, PubMed:18285462, PubMed:31358969). Involved in embryonic stem cells (ESCs) differentiation: preferentially binds mRNAs that are not methylated by N6-methyladenosine (m6A), stabilizing them, promoting ESCs differentiation (By similarity). Binds to poly-U elements and AU-rich elements (AREs) in the 3'-UTR of target mRNAs (PubMed:8626503, PubMed:17632515, PubMed:18285462, PubMed:2
   3932..4504    +  misc_feature   IRES: internal ribosome entry site (IRES) of the encephalomyocarditis virus (EMCV)
   4541..5140    +  CDS            PuroR: puromycin N-acetyltransferase; pac from Streptomyces alboniger; confers resistance to puromycin
   5198..5267    +  CDS            env (fragment): murine leukemia virus gPr80 envelope polyprotein precursor; env; proteolytically cleaved into gp70SU and p15TM subunits
   5309..5734    +  LTR            3' LTR (ΔU3): self-inactivating 3' long terminal repeat (LTR) from Moloney murine leukemia virus
   5803..5843    +  CDS            rop (fragment): Rop protein, which maintains plasmids at low copy number; rop
   5945..5983    +  misc_feature   bom (fragment): basis of mobility region from pBR322
   6000..6329    +  promoter       SV40 promoter: SV40 enhancer and early promoter
   6335..6436    +  misc_feature   bom (fragment): basis of mobility region from pBR322
   6622..7210    -  rep_origin     ori: high-copy-number ColE1/pMB1/pBR322/pUC origin of replication
   7381..8241    -  CDS            AmpR: β-lactamase; bla; confers resistance to ampicillin, carbenicillin, and related antibiotics
   8242..8346    -  promoter       AmpR promoter: bla
   8532..309     +  enhancer       CMV enhancer (across the origin): human cytomegalovirus immediate early enhancer
