>Addgene plasmid #110389 | pQC V5 mKO2 HuR.DelHNS IRES Puro | addgene full sequence | sequence record 227209 | Addgene NGS Result
GACATTGATTATTGACTAGTTATTAATAGTAATCAATTACGGGGTCATTAGTTCATAGCCCATATATGGA
GTTCCGCGTTACATAACTTACGGTAAATGGCCCGCCTGGCTGACCGCCCAACGACCCCCGCCCATTGACG
TCAATAATGACGTATGTTCCCATAGTAACGCCAATAGGGACTTTCCATTGACGTCAATGGGTGGAGTATT
TACGGTAAACTGCCCACTTGGCAGTACATCAAGTGTATCATATGCCAAGTACGCCCCCTATTGACGTCAA
TGACGGTAAATGGCCCGCCTGGCATTATGCCCAGTACATGACCTTATGGGACTTTCCTACTTGGCAGTAC
ATCTACGTATTAGTCATCGCTATTACCATGGTGATGCGGTTTTGGCAGTACATCAATGGGCGTGGATAGC
GGTTTGACTCACGGGGATTTCCAAGTCTCCACCCCATTGACGTCAATGGGAGTTTGTTTTGGCACCAAAA
TCAACGGGACTTTCCAAAATGTCGTAACAACTCCGCCCCATTGACGCAAATGGGCGGTAGGCGTGTACGG
TGGGAGGTCTATATAAGCAGAGCTCAATAAAAGAGCCCACAACCCCTCACTCGGCGCGCCAGTCTTCCGA
TAGACTGCGTCGCCCGGGTACCCGTATTCCCAATAAAGCCTCTTGCTGTTTGCATCCGAATCGTGGTCTC
GCTGTTCCTTGGGAGGGTCTCCTCTGAGTGATTGACTACCCACGACGGGGGTCTTTCATTTGGGGGCTCG
TCCGGGATTTGGAGACCCCTGCCCAGGGACCACCGACCCACCACCGGGAGGTAAGCTGGCCAGCAACTTA
TCTGTGTCTGTCCGATTGTCTAGTGTCTATGTTTGATGTTATGCGCCTGCGTCTGTACTAGTTAGCTAAC
TAGCTCTGTATCTGGCGGACCCGTGGTGGAACTGACGAGTTCTGAACACCCGGCCGCAACCCTGGGAGAC
GTCCCAGGGACTTTGGGGGCCGTTTTTGTGGCCCGACCTGAGGAAGGGAGTCGATGTGGAATCCGACCCC
GTCAGGATATGTGGTTCTGGTAGGAGACGAGAACCTAAAACAGTTCCCGCCTCCGTCTGAATTTTTGCTT
TCGGTTTGGAACCGAAGCCGCGCGTCTTGTCTGCTGCAGCGCTGCAGCATCGTTCTGTGTTGTCTCTGTC
TGACTGTGTTTCTGTATTTGTCTGAAAATTAGGGCCAGACTGTTACCACTCCCTTAAGTTTGACCTTAGG
TCACTGGAAAGATGTCGAGCGGATCGCTCACAACCAGTCGGTAGATGTCAAGAAGAGACGTTGGGTTACC
TTCTGCTCTGCAGAATGGCCAACCTTTAACGTCGGATGGCCGCGAGACGGCACCTTTAACCGAGACCTCA
TCACCCAGGTTAAGATCAAGGTCTTTTCACCTGGCCCGCATGGACACCCAGACCAGGTCCCCTACATCGT
GACCTGGGAAGCCTTGGCTTTTGACCCCCCTCCCTGGGTCAAGCCCTTTGTACACCCTAAGCCTCCGCCT
CCTCTTCCTCCATCCGCCCCGTCTCTCCCCCTTGAACCTCCTCGTTCGACCCCGCCTCGATCCTCCCTTT
ATCCAGCCCTCACTCCTTCTCTAGGCGCCGGAATTGAAGATCTGGGGGATCGATCCTCTAGAGTCCGTTA
CATAACTTACGGTAAATGGCCCGCCTGGCTGACCGCCCAACGACCCCCGCCCATTGACGTCAATAATGAC
GTATGTTCCCATAGTAACGCCAATAGGGACTTTCCATTGACGTCAATGGGTGGAGTATTTACGGTAAACT
GCCCACTTGGCAGTACATCAAGTGTATCATATGCCAAGTACGCCCCCTATTGACGTCAATGACGGTAAAT
GGCCCGCCTGGCATTATGCCCAGTACATGACCTTATGGGACTTTCCTACTTGGCAGTACATCTACGTATT
AGTCATCGCTATTACCATGGTGATGCGGTTTTGGCAGTACATCAATGGGCGTGGATAGCGGTTTGACTCA
CGGGGATTTCCAAGTCTCCACCCCATTGACGTCAATGGGAGTTTGTTTTGGCACCAAAATCAACGGGACT
TTCCAAAATGTCGTAACAACTCCGCCCCATTGACGCAAATGGGCGGTAGGCGTGTACGGTGGGAGGTCTA
TATAAGCAGAGCTCGTTTAGTGAACCGTCAGATCGCCTGGAGACGCCATCCACGCTGTTTTGACCTCCAT
AGAAGACACCGGGACCGATCCAGCCTCCGCGGCCGGGAACGGTGCATTGGAACGGACCTGCAGGAATTGA
TCCGCGGCCGCACCGGGGATCACCATGGGTAAGCCTATCCCTAACCCTCTCCTCGGTCTCGATTCTACGG
GATCTACCATGGTGAGCGTGATCAAGCCCGAGATGAAGATGAGGTACTACATGGACGGCTCCGTCAATGG
GCATGAGTTCACAATCGAGGGTGAGGGCACAGGCAGACCTTACGAGGGACATCAGGAGATGACACTGCGC
GTCACAATGGCCGAGGGCGGGCCAATGCCTTTCGCCTTCGACCTGGTGTCCCACGTGTTCTGTTACGGCC
ACAGAGTTTTTACCAAGTACCCAGAAGAGATCCCAGACTATTTCAAGCAGGCCTTTCCTGAGGGCCTGTC
CTGGGAGAGGTCCCTGGAGTTCGAGGACGGCGGCTCCGCCTCCGTGAGCGCCCACATCAGCCTGAGGGGC
AACACCTTCTACCACAAGTCCAAGTTCACCGGCGTGAACTTCCCCGCCGACGGCCCCATCATGCAGAACC
AGAGCGTGGACTGGGAGCCCTCCACCGAGAAGATCACCGCCAGCGACGGCGTGCTGAAGGGCGACGTGAC
CATGTACCTGAAGCTGGAGGGCGGCGGCAACCACAAGTGCCAGATGAAGACCACCTACAAGGCCGCCAAG
GAGATCCTGGAGATGCCCGGCGACCACTACATCGGCCACAGGCTGGTGAGGAAGACCGAGGGCAACATCA
CCGAGCAGGTGGAGGACGCCGTGGCCCACTCCGGTGGCGGAGGCTCGGGCGGAGGTGGGTCGGGATCCGG
TTCTAGAGCCACCGGTATGTCTAATGGTTATGAAGACCACATGGCCGAAGACTGCAGGGGTGACATCGGG
AGAACGAATTTGATCGTCAACTACCTCCCTCAGAACATGACCCAGGATGAGTTACGAAGCCTGTTCAGCA
GCATTGGTGAAGTTGAATCTGCAAAACTTATTCGGGATAAAGTAGCAGGACACAGCTTGGGCTATGGCTT
TGTGAACTACGTGACCGCGAAGGATGCAGAGAGAGCGATCAACACGCTGAACGGCTTGAGGCTCCAGTCA
AAAACCATTAAGGTGTCGTATGCTCGCCCGAGCTCAGAGGTGATCAAAGACGCCAACTTGTACATCAGCG
GGCTCCCGCGGACCATGACCCAGAAGTACGTAGAAGACATGTTCTCTCGGTTTGGGCGGATCATCAACTC
GCGGGTCCTCGTGGATCAGACTACAGGTTTGTCCAGAGGGGTTGCGTTTATCCGGTTTGACAAACGGTCG
GAGGCAGAAGAGGCAATTACCAGTTTCAATGGTCATAAACCCCCAGGTTCCTCTGAGCCCATCACAGTGA
AGTTTGCAGCCAACCCCAACCAGAACAAAAACGTGGCACTCCTCTCGCAGCTGTACCACTCGCCAGCGAA
GCTTGGAAACGCCTCCTCCGGCTGGTGCATTTTCATCTACAACCTGGGGCAGGATGCCGACGAGGGGATC
CTCTGGCAGATGTTTGGGCCGTTTGGTGCCGTCACCAATGTGAAAGTGATCCGCGACTTCAACACCAACA
AGTGCAAAGGGTTTGGCTTTGTGACCATGACAAACTATGAAGAAGCCGCGATGGCCATAGCCAGCCTGAA
CGGCTACCGCCTGGGGGACAAAATCTTACAGGTTTCCTTCAAAACCAACAAGTCCCACAAATAAGAATTC
TGATTAATTCCGCCCCCCCCCCTCCCCCGCCCCTAACGTTACTGGCCGAAGCCGCTTGGAATAAGGCCGG
TGTGCGTTTGTCTATATGTTATTTTCCACCATATTGCCGTCTTTTGGCAATGTGAGGGCCCGGAAACCTG
GCCCTGTCTTCTTGACGAGCATTCCTAGGGGTCTTTCCCCTCTCGCCAAAGGAATGCAAGGTCTGTTGAA
TGTCGTGAAGGAAGCAGTTCCTCTGGAAGCTTCTTGAAGACAAACAACGTCTGTAGCGACCCTTTGCAGG
CAGCGGAACCCCCCACCTGGCGACAGGTGCCTCTGCGGCCAAAAGCCACGTGTATAAGATACACCTGCAA
AGGCGGCACAACCCCAGTGCCACGTTGTGAGTTGGATAGTTGTGGAAAGAGTCAAATGGCTCTCCTCAAG
CGTATTCAACAAGGGGCTGAAGGATGCCCAGAAGGTACCCCATTGTATGGGATCTGATCTGGGGCCTCGG
TGCACATGCTTTACATGTGTTTAGTCGAGGTTAAAAAAACGTCTAGGCCCCCCGAACCACGGGGACGTGG
TTTTCCTTTGAAAAACACGATGATAAGCTTGATCACGCGTCTCGAGATGATCCACCGGAGCTTACCATGA
CCGAGTACAAGCCCACGGTGCGCCTCGCCACCCGCGACGACGTCCCCAGGGCCGTACGCACCCTCGCCGC
CGCGTTCGCCGACTACCCCGCCACGCGCCACACCGTCGATCCGGACCGCCACATCGAGCGGGTCACCGAG
CTGCAAGAACTCTTCCTCACGCGCGTCGGGCTCGACATCGGCAAGGTGTGGGTCGCGGACGACGGCGCCG
CGGTGGCGGTCTGGACCACGCCGGAGAGCGTCGAAGCGGGGGCGGTGTTCGCCGAGATCGGCCCGCGCAT
GGCCGAGTTGAGCGGTTCCCGGCTGGCCGCGCAGCAACAGATGGAAGGCCTCCTGGCGCCGCACCGGCCC
AAGGAGCCCGCGTGGTTCCTGGCCACCGTCGGCGTCTCGCCCGACCACCAGGGCAAGGGTCTGGGCAGCG
CCGTCGTGCTCCCCGGAGTGGAGGCGGCCGAGCGCGCCGGGGTGCCCGCCTTCCTGGAGACCTCCGCGCC
CCGCAACCTCCCCTTCTACGAGCGGCTCGGCTTCACCGTCACCGCCGACGTCGAGGTGCCCGAAGGACCG
CGCACCTGGTGCATGACCCGCAAGCCCGGTGCCTGACGCCCGCCCCACGACCCGCAGCGCCCGACCGAAA
GGAGCGCACGACCCCATGCATCGATCAGTGGTCCAGGCTCTAGTTTTGACTCAACAATATCACCAGCTGA
AGCCTATAGAGTACGAGCCATAGATAAAATAAAAGATTTTATTTAGTCTCCAGAAAAAGGGGGGAATGAA
AGACCCCACCTGTAGGTTTGGCAAGCTAGCTTAAGTAACGCCATTTTGCAAGGCATGGAAAAATACATAA
CTGAGAATAGAGAAGTTCAGATCAAGGTCAGGAACAGATGGAACAGGGTCGACCCTAGAGAACCATCAGA
TGTTTCCAGGGTGCCCCAAGGACCTGAAATGACCCTGTGCCTTATTTGAACTAACCAATCAGTTCGCTTC
TCGCTTCTGTTCGCGCGCTTCTGCTCCCCGAGCTCAATAAAAGAGCCCACAACCCCTCACTCGGGGCGCC
AGTCCTCCGATTGACTGAGTCGCCCGGGTACCCGTGTATCCAATAAACCCTCTTGCAGTTGCATCCGACT
TGTGGTCTCGCTGTTCCTTGGGAGGGTCTCCTCTGAGTGATTGACTACCCGTCAGCGGGGGTCTTTCATT
TGGGGGCTCGTCCGGGATCGGGAGACCCCTGCCCAGGGACCACCGACCCACCACCGGGAGGTAAGCTGGC
TGCCTCGCGCGTTTCGGTGATGACGGTGAAAACCTCTGACACATGCAGCTCCCGGAGACGGTCACAGCTT
GTCTGTAAGCGGATGCCGGGAGCAGACAAGCCCGTCAGGGCGCGTCAGCGGGTGTTGGCGGGTGTCGGGG
CGCAGCCATGACCCAGTCACGTAGCGATAGCGGAGTGTAGATCCGGCTGTGGAATGTGTGTCAGTTAGGG
TGTGGAAAGTCCCCAGGCTCCCCAGCAGGCAGAAGTATGCAAAGCATGCATCTCAATTAGTCAGCAACCA
GGTGTGGAAAGTCCCCAGGCTCCCCAGCAGGCAGAAGTATGCAAAGCATGCATCTCAATTAGTCAGCAAC
CATAGTCCCGCCCCTAACTCCGCCCATCCCGCCCCTAACTCCGCCCAGTTCCGCCCATTCTCCGCCCCAT
GGCTGACTAATTTTTTTTATTTATGCAGAGGCCGAGGCCGCCTCGGCCTCTGAGCTATTCCAGAAGTAGT
GAGGAGGCTTTTTTGGAGGCCTAGGCTTTTGCAAAAAGCTTACTGGCTTAACTATGCGGCATCAGAGCAG
ATTGTACTGAGAGTGCACCATATGCGGTGTGAAATACCGCACAGATGCGTAAGGAGAAAATACCGCATCA
GGCGCTCTTCCGCTTCCTCGCTCACTGACTCGCTGCGCTCGGTCGTTCGGCTGCGGCGAGCGGTATCAGC
TCACTCAAAGGCGGTAATACGGTTATCCACAGAATCAGGGGATAACGCAGGAAAGAACATGTGAGCAAAA
GGCCAGCAAAAGGCCAGGAACCGTAAAAAGGCCGCGTTGCTGGCGTTTTTCCATAGGCTCCGCCCCCCTG
ACGAGCATCACAAAAATCGACGCTCAAGTCAGAGGTGGCGAAACCCGACAGGACTATAAAGATACCAGGC
GTTTCCCCCTGGAAGCTCCCTCGTGCGCTCTCCTGTTCCGACCCTGCCGCTTACCGGATACCTGTCCGCC
TTTCTCCCTTCGGGAAGCGTGGCGCTTTCTCATAGCTCACGCTGTAGGTATCTCAGTTCGGTGTAGGTCG
TTCGCTCCAAGCTGGGCTGTGTGCACGAACCCCCCGTTCAGCCCGACCGCTGCGCCTTATCCGGTAACTA
TCGTCTTGAGTCCAACCCGGTAAGACACGACTTATCGCCACTGGCAGCAGCCACTGGTAACAGGATTAGC
AGAGCGAGGTATGTAGGCGGTGCTACAGAGTTCTTGAAGTGGTGGCCTAACTACGGCTACACTAGAAGGA
CAGTATTTGGTATCTGCGCTCTGCTGAAGCCAGTTACCTTCGGAAAAAGAGTTGGTAGCTCTTGATCCGG
CAAACAAACCACCGCTGGTAGCGGTGGTTTTTTTGTTTGCAAGCAGCAGATTACGCGCAGAAAAAAAGGA
TCTCAAGAAGATCCTTTGATCTTTTCTACGGGGTCTGACGCTCAGTGGAACGAAAACTCACGTTAAGGGA
TTTTGGTCATGAGATTATCAAAAAGGATCTTCACCTAGATCCTTTTAAATTAAAAATGAAGTTTTAAATC
AATCTAAAGTATATATGAGTAAACTTGGTCTGACAGTTACCAATGCTTAATCAGTGAGGCACCTATCTCA
GCGATCTGTCTATTTCGTTCATCCATAGTTGCCTGACTCCCCGTCGTGTAGATAACTACGATACGGGAGG
GCTTACCATCTGGCCCCAGTGCTGCAATGATACCGCGAGACCCACGCTCACCGGCTCCAGATTTATCAGC
AATAAACCAGCCAGCCGGAAGGGCCGAGCGCAGAAGTGGTCCTGCAACTTTATCCGCCTCCATCCAGTCT
ATTAATTGTTGCCGGGAAGCTAGAGTAAGTAGTTCGCCAGTTAATAGTTTGCGCAACGTTGTTGCCATTG
CTGCAGGCATCGTGGTGTCACGCTCGTCGTTTGGTATGGCTTCATTCAGCTCCGGTTCCCAACGATCAAG
GCGAGTTACATGATCCCCCATGTTGTGCAAAAAAGCGGTTAGCTCCTTCGGTCCTCCGATCGTTGTCAGA
AGTAAGTTGGCCGCAGTGTTATCACTCATGGTTATGGCAGCACTGCATAATTCTCTTACTGTCATGCCAT
CCGTAAGATGCTTTTCTGTGACTGGTGAGTACTCAACCAAGTCATTCTGAGAATAGTGTATGCGGCGACC
GAGTTGCTCTTGCCCGGCGTCAACACGGGATAATACCGCGCCACATAGCAGAACTTTAAAAGTGCTCATC
ATTGGAAAACGTTCTTCGGGGCGAAAACTCTCAAGGATCTTACCGCTGTTGAGATCCAGTTCGATGTAAC
CCACTCGTGCACCCAACTGATCTTCAGCATCTTTTACTTTCACCAGCGTTTCTGGGTGAGCAAAAACAGG
AAGGCAAAATGCCGCAAAAAAGGGAATAAGGGCGACACGGAAATGTTGAATACTCATACTCTTCCTTTTT
CAATATTATTGAAGCATTTATCAGGGTTATTGTCTCATGAGCGGATACATATTTGAATGTATTTAGAAAA
ATAAACAAATAGGGGTTCCGCGCACATTTCCCCGAAAAGTGCCACCTGACGTCTAAGAAACCATTATTAT
CATGACATTAACCTATAAAAATAGGCGTATCACGAGGCCCTTTCGTCTTCAAGAATTAGCTTGGCCATTG
CATACGTTGTATCCATATCATAATATGTACATTTATATTGGCTCATGTCCAACATTACCGCCATGTT
Features (pLannotate 1.2.2; 22 found; start..end, strand, type, name):
      1..380     +  enhancer       CMV enhancer: human cytomegalovirus immediate early enhancer
    381..584     +  promoter       CMV promoter: human cytomegalovirus (CMV) immediate early promoter
    585..760     +  LTR            5' LTR (truncated): truncated long terminal repeat from Moloney murine sarcoma virus
    882..1156    +  misc_feature   MESV Ψ (fragment): packaging signal of murine embryonic stem cell virus
   1223..1639    +  CDS            gag (truncated): truncated Moloney murine leukemia virus (MMLV) gag gene lacking the start codon
   1676..1979    +  enhancer       CMV enhancer: human cytomegalovirus immediate early enhancer
   1980..2183    +  promoter       CMV promoter: human cytomegalovirus (CMV) immediate early promoter
   2338..2379    +  CDS            V5 tag: epitope tag from simian virus 5
   2389..3042    +  CDS            mKO2: mKO2 is a basic (constitutively fluorescent) orange fluorescent protein published in 2008, derived from Verrillofungia concinna. It has moderate acid sensitivity.
   3097..3981    +  CDS            ELAVL1 (fragment): ELAV1_HUMAN - Also known as HUR. Experimental evidence at protein level: Swiss-Prot protein existence level 1. RNA-binding protein that binds to the 3'-UTR region of mRNAs and increases their stability (PubMed:14517288, PubMed:18285462, PubMed:31358969). Involved in embryonic stem cells (ESCs) differentiation: preferentially binds mRNAs that are not methylated by N6-methyladenosine (m6A), stabilizing them, promoting ESCs differentiation (By similarity). Binds to poly-U elements and AU-rich elements (AREs) in the 3'-UTR of target mRNAs (PubMed:8626503, PubMed:17632515, PubMed:18285462, PubMed:2
   4000..4023    -  promoter       chicken β-actin promoter (fragment): contains a 21-bp deletion relative to the standard chicken β-actin promoter
   4114..4576    +  misc_feature   IRES: internal ribosome entry site (IRES) of the encephalomyocarditis virus (EMCV)
   4617..5216    +  CDS            PuroR: puromycin N-acetyltransferase; pac from Streptomyces alboniger; confers resistance to puromycin
   5274..5343    +  CDS            env (fragment): murine leukemia virus gPr80 envelope polyprotein precursor; env; proteolytically cleaved into gp70SU and p15TM subunits
   5385..5810    +  LTR            3' LTR (ΔU3): self-inactivating 3' long terminal repeat (LTR) from Moloney murine leukemia virus
   5879..5919    +  CDS            rop (fragment): Rop protein, which maintains plasmids at low copy number; rop
   6021..6059    +  misc_feature   bom (fragment): basis of mobility region from pBR322
   6076..6405    +  promoter       SV40 promoter: SV40 enhancer and early promoter
   6411..6512    +  misc_feature   bom (fragment): basis of mobility region from pBR322
   6698..7286    -  rep_origin     ori: high-copy-number ColE1/pMB1/pBR322/pUC origin of replication
   7457..8317    -  CDS            AmpR: β-lactamase; bla; confers resistance to ampicillin, carbenicillin, and related antibiotics
   8318..8422    -  promoter       AmpR promoter: bla
