[The description below was written by a language model from this plasmid's Addgene catalogue record and pLannotate feature annotations shown in this document.]
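Description:
pQC V5 mKO2 HuR.DelHNS IRES Puro is a self-inactivating γ-retroviral transfer vector of about 8.6 kb, built on the pQC V5 mKO2 MCS IRES Puro backbone for stable expression in mammalian cells. In bacteria it is maintained through a high-copy ColE1/pUC-type origin and an ampicillin resistance gene. The viral portion begins with a CMV enhancer/promoter fused to a truncated 5' LTR, which drives production of the genomic RNA in packaging cells. This is followed by a Ψ packaging signal and a truncated gag segment lacking its start codon. A U3-deleted 3' LTR closes the provirus, so after integration the LTRs are transcriptionally inactive and expression depends on the internal promoter. The vector carries no functional gag-pol or envelope genes, and the depositor notes that separate gag-pol and VSV-G plasmids are used for packaging.

An internal CMV enhancer/promoter drives a bicistronic transcript. The first cistron encodes an N-terminal V5 epitope tag followed by the orange fluorescent protein mKO2 and human ELAVL1 (HuR), an RNA-binding protein that binds AU-rich elements in 3' UTRs and stabilises target mRNAs. The insert was cloned between AgeI and EcoRI. In this variant, the HuR nucleocytoplasmic shuttling sequence (residues 205-237) is deleted and replaced by a lysine-leucine dipeptide encoded by the HindIII site used to join the flanking fragments. An N121Y substitution is also recorded. An EMCV IRES then allows translation of puromycin N-acetyltransferase from the same mRNA, linking drug selection to transgene expression. The design suits making puromycin-selected cell lines in which the shuttling-deficient HuR can be followed by fluorescence or V5 detection. The depositor and sequencing-derived records differ by only a few bases and show the same architecture.
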