Addgene plasmid #110389: pQC V5 mKO2 HuR.DelHNS IRES Puro
Purpose: γ-Retroviral transfer vector for expressing HuR (delHNS), V5 and mKO2 tags, IRES-driven Puromycin selection.
Depositing lab: Sandra Martha Gomes Dias. Depositing organization: Centro Nacional de Pesquisa em Energia e Materiais (CNPEM).
Backbone
  Vector backbone: pQC V5 mKO2 MCS IRES Puro
  Backbone manufacturer: #110341
  Backbone size w/o insert (bp): 7757
  Total vector size (bp): 8603
  Vector type: Mammalian Expression, Retroviral
  Selectable markers: Puromycin
Growth in bacteria
  Bacterial resistance: Ampicillin, 100 μg/mL
  Growth temperature: 37°C
  Growth strain: NEB Stable
  Copy number: High Copy
Gene/Insert
  Gene/Insert name: ELAV like RNA binding protein 1 (alt names: ELAVL1; HuR)
  Species: H. sapiens (human)
  Insert size (bp): 981
  Mutation: HNS (HuR nuclear-cytoplasmic shuttling sequence) deleted, 205-237, replaced by lisine-leucine (KL), HindIII site, N121Y
  GenBank ID: 1994 NM_001419
  Entrez Gene: ELAVL1 (a.k.a. ELAV1, HUR, Hua, MelG)
  Promoter: CMV
  Tag / fusion protein: V5 (N terminal on backbone); mKO2 (N terminal on backbone)
  Cloning method: Restriction Enzyme; 5′ cloning site AgeI (not destroyed); 3′ cloning site EcoRI (not destroyed)
  Sequencing primers: 5′ pQC Seq Fow 5'-ACGCCATCCACGCTGTTTTGACCT-3'; 3′ pQC Seq Rev 5'-AAGCGGCTTCGGCCAGTAACGTTA-3'
Terms and licenses: Academic/Nonprofit Terms; Industry Terms: Not Available to Industry
Depositor comments: Insert created by joining regions before (Addgene #110395) and after (Addgene #110395) HuR HNS by HindIII restriction site pQC-based γ-Retroviral transfer vector for V5-HuR.DelHNS expression. IRES-driven Puromycin selection. Weinberg Lab recommends using pUMVC (Addgene #8449) and VSV-G (#8454) for packaging.
How to cite: pQC V5 mKO2 HuR.DelHNS IRES Puro was a gift from Sandra Martha Gomes Dias (Addgene plasmid # 110389 ; http://n2t.net/addgene:110389 ; RRID:Addgene_110389)
